Addgene plasmid #234167: pAIP4_1TJ6
Purpose: Heterologous protein expression of sprouty-related, EVH1 domain-containing protein 1 (Spred-1) in Escherichia coli
Depositing lab: Christopher Bahl. Depositing organization: AI Proteins. Publication: Facile, high-throughput protein purification enabled by high-efficiency protease elution. Cárcamo Noriega EN, Truebridge IS, Teets FD 3rd, Bowman JW 3rd, Rodriguez N, Howard TA, Bahl CD. Protein Sci. 2026 Sep;35(9):e70746. doi: 10.1002/pro.70746. PubMed 42555168.
Backbone
  Vector backbone: pET29b
  Backbone size w/o insert (bp): 5679
  Vector type: Bacterial Expression
Growth in bacteria
  Bacterial resistance: Kanamycin, 50 μg/mL
  Growth temperature: 37°C
  Growth strain: DH10B
  Copy number: High Copy
Gene/Insert
  Gene/Insert name: 1TJ6 (alt names: SPRE1_XENTR; Sprouty-related, EVH1 domain-containing protein 1 (Spred-1))
  Species: Xenopus tropicalis
  Insert size (bp): 339
  Entrez Gene: spred1 (a.k.a. Xspred1, Xtspred1)
  Promoter: T7
  Tag / fusion protein: 10x HisTag-Smt3 (N terminal on backbone)
  Cloning method: Golden Gate
  Sequencing primers: 5′ T7-promoter; 3′ T7-Term
Resource information
  A portion of this plasmid was derived from a plasmid made by: Synthetic DNA
Terms and licenses: Academic/Nonprofit Terms; Industry Terms
Depositor comments: 5' cloning site: BsaI (destroyed), 3' cloning site: BsaI (destroyed)
How to cite: pAIP4_1TJ6 was a gift from Christopher Bahl (Addgene plasmid # 234167 ; http://n2t.net/addgene:234167 ; RRID:Addgene_234167)
