[The description below was written by a language model from this plasmid's Addgene catalogue record and pLannotate feature annotations shown in this document.]
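Description:
pAIP4_1TJ6 is a pET29b-derived bacterial expression plasmid for producing a fragment of the Xenopus tropicalis protein Spred-1 (sprouty-related, EVH1 domain-containing protein 1) in Escherichia coli. The sequenced record is 5,936 nt. It is selected with kanamycin through the aph(3')-Ia gene and replicates from a ColE1/pMB1-type origin. The catalogue lists it as high copy, although the feature table also annotates the rop gene and the bom region of pBR322, which are usual for pET backbones and are generally associated with moderated copy number. An f1 phage origin is present as well, along with short remnants annotated as tetracycline-resistance fragments that are not functional markers.

The expression cassette follows the standard pET design. A T7 promoter with an adjacent lac operator and the T7 gene 10 ribosome binding site drives the open reading frame, a T7 terminator closes it, and a plasmid-borne lacI gene supplies repressor. Expression therefore requires a host that provides T7 RNA polymerase and is inducible with IPTG. The encoded protein begins with a backbone-supplied polyhistidine tag (10xHis per the catalogue; the annotation detects only part of it) fused to yeast Smt3, the SUMO homologue, followed directly by the 339 bp spred1 insert. This insert was made from synthetic DNA and placed by Golden Gate assembly, with both BsaI sites destroyed. The insert name appears to be a structure-style identifier. Smt3 fusions commonly aid solubility and allow a SUMO-specific protease to release the target, consistent with the associated work on protease-elution purification. A His-tag fragment and a short solubility-tag fragment are annotated downstream of the insert, but the record does not show whether they are translated.
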