Features (pLannotate 1.2.2; 21 found; start..end, strand, type, name):
    348..405     +  promoter       AmpR promoter (fragment): bla
    414..1229    -  CDS            KanR: aminoglycoside phosphotransferase; aph(3')-Ia; confers resistance to kanamycin in bacteria or G418 (Geneticin®) in eukaryotes
   1351..1939    +  rep_origin     ori: high-copy-number ColE1/pMB1/pBR322/pUC origin of replication
   2125..2264    -  misc_feature   bom: basis of mobility region from pBR322
   2366..2557    -  CDS            rop: Rop protein, which maintains plasmids at low copy number; rop
   2574..2954    +  CDS            YPB1_ECOLX: Protein predicted: Swiss-Prot protein existence level 4. From Escherichia coli.
   3026..3317    -  CDS            TcR (fragment): tetracycline efflux protein; tet; confers resistance to tetracycline
   3332..3353    -  protein_bind   CAP binding site: CAP binding activates transcription in the presence of cAMP. E. coli catabolite activator protein
   3366..4448    -  CDS            lacI: lac repressor; lacI; The lac repressor binds to the lac operator to inhibit transcription in E. coli. This inhibition can be relieved by adding lactose or isopropyl-β-D-thiogalactopyranoside (IPTG).
   4449..4526    -  promoter       lacI promoter: lacI
   4534..4813    -  CDS            TcR (fragment): tetracycline efflux protein; tet; confers resistance to tetracycline
   4839..4857    +  promoter       T7 promoter: promoter for bacteriophage T7 RNA polymerase
   4858..4882    +  protein_bind   lac operator: The lac repressor binds to the lac operator to inhibit transcription in E. coli. This inhibition can be relieved by adding lactose or isopropyl-β-D-thiogalactopyranoside (IPTG). lac repressor encoded by lacI
   4897..4919    +  RBS            RBS: efficient ribosome binding site from bacteriophage T7 gene 10 (Olins and Rangwala, 1989)
   4951..4970    +  CDS            7xHis (fragment): 6xHis affinity tag
   4978..5274    +  CDS            SMT3: SMT3_YEAST - Experimental evidence at protein level: Swiss-Prot protein existence level 1. Not known; suppressor of MIF2 mutations. From Saccharomyces cerevisiae (strain ATCC 204508 / S288c) (Baker's yeast).
   5278..5616    +  CDS            spred1 (fragment): SPRE1_XENTR - Experimental evidence at protein level: Swiss-Prot protein existence level 1. Tyrosine kinase substrate that inhibits growth-factor- mediated activation of MAP kinase. From Xenopus tropicalis (Western clawed frog) (Silurana tropicalis).
   5635..5652    +  CDS            9xHis (fragment): 9xHis affinity tag
   5662..5711    +  CDS            SET1 (fragment): solubility-enhancement tag derived from T7 phage gene 10B
   5719..5766    +  terminator     T7 terminator: transcription terminator for bacteriophage T7 RNA polymerase
   5803..295     +  rep_origin     f1 ori (across the origin) (sequence partly withheld): f1 bacteriophage origin of replication; arrow indicates direction of (+) strand synthesis
>Addgene plasmid #234167 | pAIP4_1TJ6 | addgene full sequence | sequence record 464133 | Addgene NGS Result
[82 nt withheld, positions 1-82]
A
[49 nt withheld, positions 84-132]
CCTTTGACGTTGGAGTCCACGTTCTTT
[37 nt withheld, positions 160-196]
ACCCTATCTCGGTCTATTCTTTTGATTTATAAGGGATTTTGCCGATTTCGGCCTATTGGTTAAAAAATGA
GCTGATTTAACAAAAATTTAACGCGAATTTTAACAAAATATTAACGCTTACAATTTAGGTGGCACTTTTC
GGGGAAATGTGCGCGGAACCCCTATTTGTTTATTTTTCTAAATACATTCAAATATGTATCCGCTCATGAA
TTAATTCTTAGAAAAACTCATCGAGCATCAAATGAAACTGCAATTTATTCATATCAGGATTATCAATACC
ATATTTTTGAAAAAGCCGTTTCTGTAATGAAGGAGAAAACTCACCGAGGCAGTTCCATAGGATGGCAAGA
TCCTGGTATCGGTCTGCGATTCCGACTCGTCCAACATCAATACAACCTATTAATTTCCCCTCGTCAAAAA
TAAGGTTATCAAGTGAGAAATCACCATGAGTGACGACTGAATCCGGTGAGAATGGCAAAAGTTTATGCAT
TTCTTTCCAGACTTGTTCAACAGGCCAGCCATTACGCTCGTCATCAAAATCACTCGCATCAACCAAACCG
TTATTCATTCGTGATTGCGCCTGAGCGAGACGAAATACGCGATCGCTGTTAAAAGGACAATTACAAACAG
GAATCGAATGCAACCGGCGCAGGAACACTGCCAGCGCATCAACAATATTTTCACCTGAATCAGGATATTC
TTCTAATACCTGGAATGCTGTTTTCCCGGGGATCGCAGTGGTGAGTAACCATGCATCATCAGGAGTACGG
ATAAAATGCTTGATGGTCGGAAGAGGCATAAATTCCGTCAGCCAGTTTAGTCTGACCATCTCATCTGTAA
CATCATTGGCAACGCTACCTTTGCCATGTTTCAGAAACAACTCTGGCGCATCGGGCTTCCCATACAATCG
ATAGATTGTCGCACCTGATTGCCCGACATTATCGCGAGCCCATTTATACCCATATAAATCAGCATCCATG
TTGGAATTTAATCGCGGCCTAGAGCAAGACGTTTCCCGTTGAATATGGCTCATAACACCCCTTGTATTAC
TGTTTATGTAAGCAGACAGTTTTATTGTTCATGACCAAAATCCCTTAACGTGAGTTTTCGTTCCACTGAG
CGTCAGACCCCGTAGAAAAGATCAAAGGATCTTCTTGAGATCCTTTTTTTCTGCGCGTAATCTGCTGCTT
GCAAACAAAAAAACCACCGCTACCAGCGGTGGTTTGTTTGCCGGATCAAGAGCTACCAACTCTTTTTCCG
AAGGTAACTGGCTTCAGCAGAGCGCAGATACCAAATACTGTCCTTCTAGTGTAGCCGTAGTTAGGCCACC
ACTTCAAGAACTCTGTAGCACCGCCTACATACCTCGCTCTGCTAATCCTGTTACCAGTGGCTGCTGCCAG
TGGCGATAAGTCGTGTCTTACCGGGTTGGACTCAAGACGATAGTTACCGGATAAGGCGCAGCGGTCGGGC
TGAACGGGGGGTTCGTGCACACAGCCCAGCTTGGAGCGAACGACCTACACCGAACTGAGATACCTACAGC
GTGAGCTATGAGAAAGCGCCACGCTTCCCGAAGGGAGAAAGGCGGACAGGTATCCGGTAAGCGGCAGGGT
CGGAACAGGAGAGCGCACGAGGGAGCTTCCAGGGGGAAACGCCTGGTATCTTTATAGTCCTGTCGGGTTT
CGCCACCTCTGACTTGAGCGTCGATTTTTGTGATGCTCGTCAGGGGGGCGGAGCCTATGGAAAAACGCCA
GCAACGCGGCCTTTTTACGGTTCCTGGCCTTTTGCTGGCCTTTTGCTCACATGTTCTTTCCTGCGTTATC
CCCTGATTCTGTGGATAACCGTATTACCGCCTTTGAGTGAGCTGATACCGCTCGCCGCAGCCGAACGACC
GAGCGCAGCGAGTCAGTGAGCGAGGAAGCGGAAGAGCGCCTGATGCGGTATTTTCTCCTTACGCATCTGT
GCGGTATTTCACACCGCAATGGTGCACTCTCAGTACAATCTGCTCTGATGCCGCATAGTTAAGCCAGTAT
ACACTCCGCTATCGCTACGTGACTGGGTCATGGCTGCGCCCCGACACCCGCCAACACCCGCTGACGCGCC
CTGACGGGCTTGTCTGCTCCCGGCATCCGCTTACAGACAAGCTGTGACCGTCTCCGGGAGCTGCATGTGT
CAGAGGTTTTCACCGTCATCACCGAAACGCGCGAGGCAGCTGCGGTAAAGCTCATCAGCGTGGTCGTGAA
GCGATTCACAGATGTCTGCCTGTTCATCCGCGTCCAGCTCGTTGAGTTTCTCCAGAAGCGTTAATGTCTG
GCTTCTGATAAAGCGGGCCATGTTAAGGGCGGTTTTTTCCTGTTTGGTCACTGATGCCTCCGTGTAAGGG
GGATTTCTGTTCATGGGGGTAATGATACCGATGAAACGAGAGAGGATGCTCACGATACGGGTTACTGATG
ATGAACATGCCCGGTTACTGGAACGTTGTGAGGGTAAACAACTGGCGGTATGGATGCGGCGGGACCAGAG
AAAAATCACTCAGGGTCAATGCCAGCGCTTCGTTAATACAGATGTAGGTGTTCCACAGGGTAGCCAGCAG
CATCCTGCGATGCAGATCCGGAACATAATGGTGCAGGGCGCTGACTTCCGCGTTTCCAGACTTTACGAAA
CACGGAAACCGAAGACCATTCATGTTGTTGCTCAGGTCGCAGACGTTTTGCAGCAGCAGTCGCTTCACGT
TCGCTCGCGTATCGGTGATTCATTCTGCTAACCAGTAAGGCAACCCCGCCAGCCTAGCCGGGTCCTCAAC
GACAGGAGCACGATCATGCGCACCCGTGGGGCCGCCATGCCGGCGATAATGGCCTGCTTCTCGCCGAAAC
GTTTGGTGGCGGGACCAGTGACGAAGGCTTGAGCGAGGGCGTGCAAGATTCCGAATACCGCAAGCGACAG
GCCGATCATCGTCGCGCTCCAGCGAAAGCGGTCCTCGCCGAAAATGACCCAGAGCGCTGCCGGCACCTGT
CCTACGAGTTGCATGATAAAGAAGACAGTCATAAGTGCGGCGACGATAGTCATGCCCCGCGCCCACCGGA
AGGAGCTGACTGGGTTGAAGGCTCTCAAGGGCATCGGTCGAGATCCCGGTGCCTAATGAGTGAGCTAACT
TACATTAATTGCGTTGCGCTCACTGCCCGCTTTCCAGTCGGGAAACCTGTCGTGCCAGCTGCATTAATGA
ATCGGCCAACGCGCGGGGAGAGGCGGTTTGCGTATTGGGCGCCAGGGTGGTTTTTCTTTTCACCAGTGAG
ACGGGCAACAGCTGATTGCCCTTCACCGCCTGGCCCTGAGAGAGTTGCAGCAAGCGGTCCACGCTGGTTT
GCCCCAGCAGGCGAAAATCCTGTTTGATGGTGGTTAACGGCGGGATATAACATGAGCTGTCTTCGGTATC
GTCGTATCCCACTACCGAGATGTCCGCACCAACGCGCAGCCCGGACTCGGTAATGGCGCGCATTGCGCCC
AGCGCCATCTGATCGTTGGCAACCAGCATCGCAGTGGGAACGATGCCCTCATTCAGCATTTGCATGGTTT
GTTGAAAACCGGACATGGCACTCCAGTCGCCTTCCCGTTCCGCTATCGGCTGAATTTGATTGCGAGTGAG
ATATTTATGCCAGCCAGCCAGACGCAGACGCGCCGAGACAGAACTTAATGGGCCCGCTAACAGCGCGATT
TGCTGGTGACCCAATGCGACCAGATGCTCCACGCCCAGTCGCGTACCGTCTTCATGGGAGAAAATAATAC
TGTTGATGGGTGTCTGGTCAGAGACATCAAGAAATAACGCCGGAACATTAGTGCAGGCAGCTTCCACAGC
AATGGCATCCTGGTCATCCAGCGGATAGTTAATGATCAGCCCACTGACGCGTTGCGCGAGAAGATTGTGC
ACCGCCGCTTTACAGGCTTCGACGCCGCTTCGTTCTACCATCGACACCACCACGCTGGCACCCAGTTGAT
CGGCGCGAGATTTAATCGCCGCGACAATTTGCGACGGCGCGTGCAGGGCCAGACTGGAGGTGGCAACGCC
AATCAGCAACGACTGTTTGCCCGCCAGTTGTTGTGCCACGCGGTTGGGAATGTAATTCAGCTCCGCCATC
GCCGCTTCCACTTTTTCCCGCGTTTTCGCAGAAACGTGGCTGGCCTGGTTCACCACGCGGGAAACGGTCT
GATAAGAGACACCGGCATACTCTGCGACATCGTATAACGTTACTGGTTTCACATTCACCACCCTGAATTG
ACTCTCTTCCGGGCGCTATCATGCCATACCGCGAAAGGTTTTGCGCCATTCGATGGTGTCCGGGATCTCG
ACGCTCTCCCTTATGCGACTCCTGCATTAGGAAGCAGCCCAGTAGTAGGTTGAGGCCGTTGAGCACCGCC
GCCGCAAGGAATGGTGCATGCAAGGAGATGGCGCCCAACAGTCCCCCGGCCACGGGGCCTGCCACCATAC
CCACGCCGAAACAAGCGCTCATGAGCCCGAAGTGGCGAGCCCGATCTTCCCCATCGGTGATGTCGGCGAT
ATAGGCGCCAGCAACCGCACCTGTGGCGCCGGTGATGCCGGCCACGATGCGTCCGGCGTAGAGGATCGAG
ATCGATCTCGATCCCGCGAAATTAATACGACTCACTATAGGGGAATTGTGAGCGGATAACAATTCCCCTC
TAGAAATAATTTTGTTTAACTTTAAGAAGGAGATATACATATGATGGCGAAGATTCATCACCATCATCAC
CATCACCATCACCACGGTAGCCTGCAAGATTCGGAAGTCAACCAAGAAGCAAAGCCGGAAGTCAAGCCGG
AAGTGAAACCGGAAACCCATATTAACCTGAAAGTTAGTGACGGCAGCTCTGAAATTTTCTTTAAGATCAA
AAAGACCACGCCGCTGCGTCGCCTGATGGAAGCGTTTGCCAAACGTCAGGGCAAGGAAATGGATAGCCTG
CGTTTCCTGTATGACGGTATTCGCATCCAGGCAGATCAAGCGCCGGAAGACCTGGACATGGAAGACAACG
ACATCATTGAAGCCCACCGTGAACAGATTGGCGGCTCTGGAGATTCATATGCAAGAGTAAGGGCTGTCGT
TATGACCCGTGACGACTCGTCCGGTGGTTGGCTGCAACTGGGCGGCGGCGGTCTTTCCAGCGTTACCGTC
AGCAAAACCCTGCAGCCGGGTGACAGCGGTGGCACCGAGTTCCTGGTGCACGGCGAACGTCTGCGCGACA
AGACGGTGATCCTGGAGTGCGTTCTGCGCCGCGATCTCGTTTACAACAAGGTGACTCCGACGTTCCACCA
TTGGCGTATCGGCGACAAGAAATTTGGTTTGACCTTCCAGAGCCCGGCAGATGCTCGTGCGTTTGATCGT
GGTATTAGACGTGCGATTGAAGATTTGTCTGGTTCGTAATGACTCGAGCACCACCACCACCACCACTGAG
ATCCGGCTGCTAACAAAGCCCGAAAGGAAGCTGAGTTGGCTGCTGCCACCGCTGAGCAATAACTAGCATA
ACCCCTTGGGGCCTCTAAACGGGTCTTGAGGGGTTTTTTGCTGAAAGGAGGAACTATATCCGGATTGGCG
AATGGG
[124 nt withheld, positions 5803-5926]
CGCCGGCTTT
